Addgene plasmid #132177: pDONR221_SLC39A8
Purpose: Gateway entry clone with codon-optimized ORF sequence for subcloning into custom expression vectors
Depositing lab: RESOLUTE Consortium & Giulio Superti-Furga. Depositing organization: CeMM Research Center for Molecular Medicine. Publication: Functional characterization of SLC39 family members ZIP5 and ZIP10 in overexpressing HEK293 cells reveals selective copper transport activity. Polesel M, Ingles-Prieto A, Christodoulaki E, Ferrada E, Doucerain C, Altermatt P, Knecht M, Kuhn M, Steck AL, Wilhelm M, Manolova V. Biometals. 2022 Dec 1. doi: 10.1007/s10534-022-00474-6. PubMed 36454509.
Backbone
  Vector backbone: pDONR221
  Backbone manufacturer: Thermo Fisher Scientific
  Backbone size w/o insert (bp): 2550
  Vector type: Mammalian Expression
Growth in bacteria
  Bacterial resistance: Kanamycin, 50 μg/mL
  Growth temperature: 37°C
  Growth strain: Stbl3
  Copy number: High Copy
Gene/Insert
  Gene/Insert name: SLC39A8 (alt name: BIGM103)
  Species: H. sapiens (human)
  Insert size (bp): 1380
  Entrez Gene: SLC39A8 (a.k.a. BIGM103, CDG2N, LZT-Hs6, PP3105, ZIP8)
  Cloning method: Gateway Cloning
  Sequencing primers: 5′ M13-fwd; 3′ M13-rev
Terms and licenses: Academic/Nonprofit Terms; Industry Terms
Depositor comments: For more information on the full Resolute plasmid collection, please see www.addgene.org/depositor-collections/re-solute/. Please provide your feedback on this plasmid to the RESOLUTE consortium by filling out their RESOLUTE repository feedback form: https://forms.office.com/Pages/ResponsePage.aspx?id=0e05yklzmkS7rjFGQL4N7z4feCLQvEJAmVcOCM_u885UN1JJRko0Ukg4TVQwNTZLOUxPQVJWT1NHUCQlQCN0PWcu
How to cite: pDONR221_SLC39A8 was a gift from RESOLUTE Consortium & Giulio Superti-Furga (Addgene plasmid # 132177 ; http://n2t.net/addgene:132177 ; RRID:Addgene_132177)
