[The description below was written by a language model from this plasmid's Addgene catalogue record and the feature table of its GenBank file.]
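Description:
pDONR221_SLC39A8 is a Gateway entry clone built on the pDONR221 backbone and carrying a codon-optimized open reading frame for human SLC39A8 (also known as ZIP8 or BIGM103), a member of the SLC39/ZIP family of metal ion transporters. The circular plasmid is 3,930 bp, with a recorded insert of about 1.4 kb. It is propagated in E. coli from a high-copy ColE1/pUC-type origin and selected with kanamycin through the aph(3')-Ia aminoglycoside phosphotransferase gene.

The feature table does not annotate the ORF itself, but the insert lies in the interval between the attL1 and attL2 sites, which are the recombination targets for LR Clonase. An LR reaction with an attR-containing destination vector moves the coding sequence directionally into that vector, so promoter, tags and selection in the final host are determined by the chosen destination plasmid. Although the catalogue lists the vector type as mammalian expression, the entry clone contains no annotated mammalian promoter or polyadenylation signal and serves as a shuttle for subcloning, not as an expression plasmid in its own right. The rrnB T1 and T2 terminators upstream of attL1 insulate the cassette from read-through transcription in bacteria. A T7 promoter sits just outside attL2, oriented toward the insert. M13 forward and reverse primer sites flank the att sites for sequence verification of the insert.

The plasmid belongs to a consortium collection of solute carrier ORF clones intended for transfer into custom expression vectors. The associated publication concerns functional characterization of SLC39 family transporters in overexpressing HEK293 cells. The record does not state whether the ORF retains a stop codon, which would affect compatibility with C-terminal tagging.
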