LOCUS       Exported 3930 bp ds-DNA circular SYN 12-MAY-2021
DEFINITION  Gateway entry clone with codon-optimized ORF sequence for subcloning
            into custom expression vectors.
ACCESSION   .
VERSION     .
KEYWORDS    pDONR221_SLC39A8
SOURCE      synthetic DNA construct
  ORGANISM  synthetic DNA construct
REFERENCE   1 (bases 1 to 3930)
  TITLE     RESOLUTE consortium SLC collection
REFERENCE   2 (bases 1 to 3930)
  AUTHORS   .
  TITLE     Direct Submission
  JOURNAL   Exported May 12, 2021 from SnapGene Server 1.1.58
            http://www.snapgene.com
FEATURES             Location/Qualifiers
     source          1..3930
                     /organism="synthetic DNA construct"
                     /mol_type="other DNA"
     primer_bind     92..109
                     /label=L4440
                     /note="L4440 vector, forward primer"
     terminator      268..295
                     /label=rrnB T2 terminator
                     /note="transcription terminator T2 from the E. coli rrnB
                     gene"
     terminator      387..473
                     /gene="Escherichia coli rrnB"
                     /label=rrnB T1 terminator
                     /note="transcription terminator T1 from the E. coli rrnB
                     gene"
     primer_bind     522..544
                     /label=M13/pUC Forward
                     /note="In lacZ gene"
     primer_bind     536..553
                     /label=M13 Forward
                     /note="In lacZ gene. Also called M13-F20 or M13 (-21)
                     Forward"
     primer_bind     537..553
                     /label=M13 fwd
                     /note="common sequencing primer, one of multiple similar
                     variants"
     protein_bind    569..668
                     /gene="mutant version of attL"
                     /label=attL1
                     /bound_moiety="LR Clonase(TM)"
                     /note="recombination site for the Gateway(R) LR reaction"
     protein_bind    complement(2055..2154)
                     /gene="mutant version of attL"
                     /label=attL2
                     /bound_moiety="LR Clonase(TM)"
                     /note="recombination site for the Gateway(R) LR reaction"
     primer_bind     complement(2171..2190)
                     /label=T7
                     /note="T7 promoter, forward primer"
     promoter        complement(2172..2190)
                     /label=T7 promoter
                     /note="promoter for bacteriophage T7 RNA polymerase"
     primer_bind     complement(2195..2211)
                     /label=M13 rev
                     /note="common sequencing primer, one of multiple similar
                     variants"
     primer_bind     complement(2195..2211)
                     /label=M13 Reverse
                     /note="In lacZ gene. Also called M13-rev"
     primer_bind     complement(2313..2332)
                     /label=pENTR-R
                     /note="pENTR vectors, reverse primer"
     CDS             2324..3133
                     /codon_start=1
                     /gene="aph(3')-Ia"
                     /product="aminoglycoside phosphotransferase"
                     /label=KanR
                     /note="confers resistance to kanamycin in bacteria or G418
                     (Geneticin(R)) in eukaryotes"
                     /translation="MSHIQRETSRPRLNSNMDADLYGYKWARDNVGQSGATIYRLYGKP
                     DAPELFLKHGKGSVANDVTDEMVRLNWLTEFMPLPTIKHFIRTPDDAWLLTTAIPGKTA
                     FQVLEEYPDSGENIVDALAVFLRRLHSIPVCNCPFNSDRVFRLAQAQSRMNNGLVDASD
                     FDDERNGWPVEQVWKEMHKLLPFSPDSVVTHGDFSLDNLIFDEGKLIGCIDVGRVGIAD
                     RYQDLAILWNCLGEFSPSLQKRLFQKYGIDNPDMNKLQFHLMLDEFF"
     primer_bind     complement(2391..2410)
                     /label=Kan-R
                     /note="Kanamycin resistance gene, reverse primer"
     rep_origin      3280..3868
                     /direction=RIGHT
                     /label=ori
                     /note="high-copy-number ColE1/pMB1/pBR322/pUC origin of
                     replication"
     primer_bind     3769..3788
                     /label=pBR322ori-F
                     /note="pBR322 origin, forward primer"
ORIGIN
        1 ctttcctgcg ttatcccctg attctgtgga taaccgtatt accgcctttg agtgagctga
       61 taccgctcgc cgcagccgaa cgaccgagcg cagcgagtca gtgagcgagg aagcggaaga
      121 gcgcccaata cgcaaaccgc ctctccccgc gcgttggccg attcattaat gcagctggca
      181 cgacaggttt cccgactgga aagcgggcag tgagcgcaac gcaattaata cgcgtaccgc
      241 tagccaggaa gagtttgtag aaacgcaaaa aggccatccg tcaggatggc cttctgctta
      301 gtttgatgcc tggcagttta tggcgggcgt cctgcccgcc accctccggg ccgttgcttc
      361 acaacgttca aatccgctcc cggcggattt gtcctactca ggagagcgtt caccgacaaa
      421 caacagataa aacgaaaggc ccagtcttcc gactgagcct ttcgttttat ttgatgcctg
      481 gcagttccct actctcgcgt taacgctagc atggatgttt tcccagtcac gacgttgtaa
      541 aacgacggcc agtcttaagc tcgggcccca aataatgatt ttattttgac tgatagtgac
      601 ctgttcgttg caacacattg atgagcaatg cttttttata atgccaactt tgtacaaaaa
      661 agcaggctcc accatggccc ctggccgggc cgtggccggc ctgctgctgc tggcagcagc
      721 aggactggga ggagtggccg agggcccagg cctggccttt tccgaggacg tgctgagcgt
      781 gttcggagca aacctgtccc tgtctgccgc acagctgcag cacctgctgg agcagatggg
      841 agcagcatcc agagtgggag tgccagagcc tggccagctg cacttcaacc agtgtctgac
      901 cgccgaggag atctttagcc tgcacggctt ctccaatgcc acccagatca caagctccaa
      961 gttttctgtg atctgccccg ccgtgctgca gcagctgaac ttccacccgt gcgaggatag
     1021 gccgaaacat aagacaagac ctagccactc cgaagtgtgg ggctacggct ttctgtctgt
     1081 gaccatcatc aatctggcca gcctgctggg cctgatcctg acaccactga tcaagaagtc
     1141 ctatttcccc aagatcctga ccttctttgt gggcctggcc atcggcacac tgttttctaa
     1201 cgccatcttc cagctgatcc ccgaggcctt tggcttcgac cctaaggtgg atagctacgt
     1261 ggagaaggcc gtggccgtgt ttggcggctt ctatctgctg ttctttttcg agaggatgct
     1321 gaagatgctg ctgaagacct acggccagaa tggccacaca cactttggca acgacaattt
     1381 cggcccccag gagaagaccc accagccaaa ggccctgcca gccatcaacg gagtgacctg
     1441 ctatgccaat cctgccgtga cagaggccaa cggccacatc cactttgaca acgtgagcgt
     1501 ggtgtctctg caggatggca agaaggagcc ttctagctgc acctgtctga agggcccaaa
     1561 gctgtccgag atcggcacca tcgcctggat gatcacactg tgcgacgccc tgcacaactt
     1621 catcgatggc ctggccatcg gcgcctcttg taccctgagc ctgctgcagg gcctgtctac
     1681 aagcatcgcc atcctgtgcg aggagtttcc ccacgagctg ggcgacttcg tgatcctgct
     1741 gaacgccggc atgtccacca gacaggccct gctgtttaat ttcctgagcg cctgctcctg
     1801 ttacgtggga ctggccttcg gcatcctggt gggcaacaat tttgccccaa atatcatctt
     1861 cgccctggcc ggcggcatgt ttctgtatat cagcctggcc gacatgttcc ccgagatgaa
     1921 cgatatgctg agggagaagg tgaccggccg caagaccgac ttcaccttct tcatgatcca
     1981 gaatgccggc atgctgaccg gcttcacagc catcctgctg atcacactgt acgccggcga
     2041 gatcgagctg gaggacccag ctttcttgta caaagttggc attataagaa agcattgctt
     2101 atcaatttgt tgcaacgaac aggtcactat cagtcaaaat aaaatcatta tttgccatcc
     2161 agctgatatc ccctatagtg agtcgtatta catggtcata gctgtttcct ggcagctctg
     2221 gcccgtgtct caaaatctct gatgttacat tgcacaagat aaaaatatat catcatgaac
     2281 aataaaactg tctgcttaca taaacagtaa tacaaggggt gttatgagcc atattcaacg
     2341 ggaaacgtcg aggccgcgat taaattccaa catggatgct gatttatatg ggtataaatg
     2401 ggctcgcgat aatgtcgggc aatcaggtgc gacaatctat cgcttgtatg ggaagcccga
     2461 tgcgccagag ttgtttctga aacatggcaa aggtagcgtt gccaatgatg ttacagatga
     2521 gatggtcaga ctaaactggc tgacggaatt tatgcctctt ccgaccatca agcattttat
     2581 ccgtactcct gatgatgcat ggttactcac cactgcgatc cccggaaaaa cagcattcca
     2641 ggtattagaa gaatatcctg attcaggtga aaatattgtt gatgcgctgg cagtgttcct
     2701 gcgccggttg cattcgattc ctgtttgtaa ttgtcctttt aacagcgatc gcgtatttcg
     2761 tctcgctcag gcgcaatcac gaatgaataa cggtttggtt gatgcgagtg attttgatga
     2821 cgagcgtaat ggctggcctg ttgaacaagt ctggaaagaa atgcataaac ttttgccatt
     2881 ctcaccggat tcagtcgtca ctcatggtga tttctcactt gataacctta tttttgacga
     2941 ggggaaatta ataggttgta ttgatgttgg acgagtcgga atcgcagacc gataccagga
     3001 tcttgccatc ctatggaact gcctcggtga gttttctcct tcattacaga aacggctttt
     3061 tcaaaaatat ggtattgata atcctgatat gaataaattg cagtttcatt tgatgctcga
     3121 tgagtttttc taatcagaat tggttaattg gttgtaacac tggcagagca ttacgctgac
     3181 ttgacgggac ggcgcaagct catgaccaaa atcccttaac gtgagttacg cgtcgttcca
     3241 ctgagcgtca gaccccgtag aaaagatcaa aggatcttct tgagatcctt tttttctgcg
     3301 cgtaatctgc tgcttgcaaa caaaaaaacc accgctacca gcggtggttt gtttgccgga
     3361 tcaagagcta ccaactcttt ttccgaaggt aactggcttc agcagagcgc agataccaaa
     3421 tactgttctt ctagtgtagc cgtagttagg ccaccacttc aagaactctg tagcaccgcc
     3481 tacatacctc gctctgctaa tcctgttacc agtggctgct gccagtggcg ataagtcgtg
     3541 tcttaccggg ttggactcaa gacgatagtt accggataag gcgcagcggt cgggctgaac
     3601 ggggggttcg tgcacacagc ccagcttgga gcgaacgacc tacaccgaac tgagatacct
     3661 acagcgtgag ctatgagaaa gcgccacgct tcccgaaggg agaaaggcgg acaggtatcc
     3721 ggtaagcggc agggtcggaa caggagagcg cacgagggag cttccagggg gaaacgcctg
     3781 gtatctttat agtcctgtcg ggtttcgcca cctctgactt gagcgtcgat ttttgtgatg
     3841 ctcgtcaggg gggcggagcc tatggaaaaa cgccagcaac gcggcctttt tacggttcct
     3901 ggccttttgc tggccttttg ctcacatgtt
//
