>Addgene plasmid #132177 | pDONR221_SLC39A8 | depositor partial sequence | sequence record 253754 | Codon-optimized ORF of SLC39A8
ATGGCCCCTGGCCGGGCCGTGGCCGGCCTGCTGCTGCTGGCAGCAGCAGGACTGGGAGGAGTGGCCGAGG
GCCCAGGCCTGGCCTTTTCCGAGGACGTGCTGAGCGTGTTCGGAGCAAACCTGTCCCTGTCTGCCGCACA
GCTGCAGCACCTGCTGGAGCAGATGGGAGCAGCATCCAGAGTGGGAGTGCCAGAGCCTGGCCAGCTGCAC
TTCAACCAGTGTCTGACCGCCGAGGAGATCTTTAGCCTGCACGGCTTCTCCAATGCCACCCAGATCACAA
GCTCCAAGTTTTCTGTGATCTGCCCCGCCGTGCTGCAGCAGCTGAACTTCCACCCGTGCGAGGATAGGCC
GAAACATAAGACAAGACCTAGCCACTCCGAAGTGTGGGGCTACGGCTTTCTGTCTGTGACCATCATCAAT
CTGGCCAGCCTGCTGGGCCTGATCCTGACACCACTGATCAAGAAGTCCTATTTCCCCAAGATCCTGACCT
TCTTTGTGGGCCTGGCCATCGGCACACTGTTTTCTAACGCCATCTTCCAGCTGATCCCCGAGGCCTTTGG
CTTCGACCCTAAGGTGGATAGCTACGTGGAGAAGGCCGTGGCCGTGTTTGGCGGCTTCTATCTGCTGTTC
TTTTTCGAGAGGATGCTGAAGATGCTGCTGAAGACCTACGGCCAGAATGGCCACACACACTTTGGCAACG
ACAATTTCGGCCCCCAGGAGAAGACCCACCAGCCAAAGGCCCTGCCAGCCATCAACGGAGTGACCTGCTA
TGCCAATCCTGCCGTGACAGAGGCCAACGGCCACATCCACTTTGACAACGTGAGCGTGGTGTCTCTGCAG
GATGGCAAGAAGGAGCCTTCTAGCTGCACCTGTCTGAAGGGCCCAAAGCTGTCCGAGATCGGCACCATCG
CCTGGATGATCACACTGTGCGACGCCCTGCACAACTTCATCGATGGCCTGGCCATCGGCGCCTCTTGTAC
CCTGAGCCTGCTGCAGGGCCTGTCTACAAGCATCGCCATCCTGTGCGAGGAGTTTCCCCACGAGCTGGGC
GACTTCGTGATCCTGCTGAACGCCGGCATGTCCACCAGACAGGCCCTGCTGTTTAATTTCCTGAGCGCCT
GCTCCTGTTACGTGGGACTGGCCTTCGGCATCCTGGTGGGCAACAATTTTGCCCCAAATATCATCTTCGC
CCTGGCCGGCGGCATGTTTCTGTATATCAGCCTGGCCGACATGTTCCCCGAGATGAACGATATGCTGAGG
GAGAAGGTGACCGGCCGCAAGACCGACTTCACCTTCTTCATGATCCAGAATGCCGGCATGCTGACCGGCT
TCACAGCCATCCTGCTGATCACACTGTACGCCGGCGAGATCGAGCTGGAG
